Addgene plasmid #25758: pEN_hU6miR-G13-L
Purpose: Entry vector with human U6 promoter driving mouse G alpha 13 miR30-based shRNA.
Depositing lab: Iain Fraser. Depositing organization: California Institute of Technology. Publication: A single lentiviral vector platform for microRNA-based conditional RNA interference and coordinated transgene expression. Shin KJ, Wall EA, Zavzavadjian JR, Santat LA, Liu J, Hwang JI, Rebres R, Roach T, Seaman W, Simon MI, Fraser ID. Proc Natl Acad Sci U S A. 2006 Sep 12. 103(37):13759-64. 10.1073/pnas.0606179103 PubMed 16945906.
Backbone
  Vector backbone: pENTR1A-Gent
  Backbone manufacturer: ATCC 10326362
  Backbone size w/o insert (bp): 4310
  Vector type: Entry vector
Growth in bacteria
  Bacterial resistance: Gentamicin, 10 μg/mL
  Growth temperature: 37°C
  Growth strain: Top10
  Growth instructions: Top10
  Copy number: Unknown
Gene/Insert
  Gene/Insert name: G alpha 13 miR-shRNA
  Species: M. musculus (mouse)
  Insert size (bp): 22
  Cloning method: Restriction Enzyme; 5′ cloning site attL1 (not destroyed); 3′ cloning site attL2 (not destroyed)
  Sequencing primers: 5′ LKO1-5; 3′ n/a
Resource information
  A portion of this plasmid was derived from a plasmid made by: U6 promoter and miR-30- Greg Hannon, CSHL
Terms and licenses: Academic/Nonprofit Terms; Industry Terms: Not Available to Industry
Depositor comments: Entry vector with U6-driven G alpha 13 miR-shRNA G alpha 13 miR-shRNA: CTGGGTGAGTCTGTAAAGTATT
How to cite: pEN_hU6miR-G13-L was a gift from Iain Fraser (Addgene plasmid # 25758 ; http://n2t.net/addgene:25758 ; RRID:Addgene_25758)
