[The description below was written by a language model from this plasmid's Addgene catalogue record and pLannotate feature annotations shown in this document.]
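Description:
pEN_hU6miR-G13-L is a Gateway entry vector built on the pENTR1A-Gent backbone that carries a microRNA-based shRNA cassette against mouse G alpha 13. It is propagated in E. coli from a high-copy ColE1/pUC-type origin and selected with gentamicin. The feature table shows why: a gentamicin acetyltransferase gene (aacC1), driven by a class 1 integron Pc promoter, sits between two fragments of the original kanamycin resistance gene. This indicates that the gentamicin cassette was inserted into, and disrupts, the KanR marker of the parental entry vector. The rrnB T1 and T2 terminators lie upstream of the cloning region and shield it from read-through transcription from the backbone.

The payload lies between attL1 and attL2. A human U6 RNA polymerase III promoter drives a transcript in which a 22-nt targeting sequence for mouse G alpha 13 is embedded between the 5' and 3' flanking regions of human miR-30a. In this miR30 context the hairpin resembles a natural primary microRNA, so the endogenous microRNA processing machinery converts it into a mature silencing RNA. The record notes that the U6 promoter and miR-30 elements were derived from another laboratory's plasmid.

Because both attL sites are intact, the whole U6-miR-shRNA unit can be moved by an LR recombination reaction into attR-containing destination vectors. The associated publication describes a lentiviral platform for microRNA-based RNA interference, so the likely use is assembling lentiviral constructs to knock down G alpha 13 in mouse cells. The plasmid has no mammalian selection marker or reporter, so it serves mainly as a cloning intermediate.
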