Features (pLannotate 1.2.2; 13 found; start..end, strand, type, name):
     67..166     +  protein_bind   attL1: mutant version of attL; recombination site for the Gateway® LR reaction LR Clonase™
    426..667     +  promoter       U6 promoter: RNA polymerase III promoter for human U6 snRNA
    730..823     +  ncRNA          5' miR-30a: sequence upstream of the 71-nt precursor of the human miR-30a microRNA (Zeng et al., 2002) miRNA
    935..1047    +  ncRNA          3' miR-30a: sequence downstream of the 71-nt precursor of the human miR-30a microRNA (Zeng et al., 2002) miRNA
   1080..1179    -  protein_bind   attL2: mutant version of attL; recombination site for the Gateway® LR reaction LR Clonase™
   1302..1928    +  CDS            KanR (fragment): aminoglycoside phosphotransferase; aph(3')-Ia; confers resistance to kanamycin in bacteria or G418 (Geneticin®) in eukaryotes
   1962..2495    -  CDS            GmR: gentamycin acetyltransferase; aacC1; confers resistance to gentamycin
   2684..2712    -  promoter       Pc promoter: intI1 (promoter lies within the coding sequence); class 1 integron promoter
   2690..3037    -  CDS            YPR2_ECOLX (fragment): Protein predicted: Swiss-Prot protein existence level 4. From Escherichia coli.
   3042..3226    +  CDS            KanR (fragment): aminoglycoside phosphotransferase; aph(3')-Ia; confers resistance to kanamycin in bacteria or G418 (Geneticin®) in eukaryotes
   3369..3957    +  rep_origin     ori: high-copy-number ColE1/pMB1/pBR322/pUC origin of replication
   4125..4168    -  terminator     rrnB T1 terminator: Escherichia coli rrnB; transcription terminator T1 from the E. coli rrnB gene
   4300..17      +  terminator     rrnB T2 terminator (across the origin): transcription terminator T2 from the E. coli rrnB gene
>Addgene plasmid #25758 | pEN_hU6miR-G13-L | depositor full sequence | sequence record 12083 | Author sequence
CTGACGGATGGCCTTTTTGCGTTTCTACAAACTCTTCCTGTTAGTTAGTTACTTAAGCTCGGGCCCCAAA
TAATGATTTTATTTTGACTGATAGTGACCTGTTCGTTGCAACAAATTGATAAGCAATGCTTTTTTATAAT
GCCAACTTTGTACAAAAAAGCAGGCTTTAAAGGAACCAATTCAGTCGACTGGATCCCCCCGAGTCCAACA
CCCGTGGGAATCCCATGGGCACCATGGCCCCTCGCTCCAAAAATGCTTTCGCGTCTCGCAGACACTGCTC
GGTAGTTTCGGGGATCAGCGTTTGAGTAAGAGCCCGCGTCTGAACCCTCCGCGCCGCCCCGGCCCAGTGG
AAAGACGCGCAGGCAAAACGCACCACGTGACGGAGCGTGACCGCGCGCCGAGCGCGCGCCAAGGTCGGGC
AGGAAGAGGGCCTATTTCCCATGATTCCTTCATATTTGCATATACGATACAAGGCTGTTAGAGAGATAAT
TAGAATTAATTTGACTGTAAACACAAAGATATTAGTACAAAATACGTGACGTAGAAAGTAATAATTTCTT
GGGTAGTTTGCAGTTTTTAAAATTATGTTTTAAAATGGACTATCATATGCTTACCGTAACTTGAAAGTAT
TTCGATTTCTTGGCTTTATATATCTTGTGGAAAGGACGAAACACCGTGCTCGCTTCGGCAGCACATATAC
TAGTCGACTAGGGATAACAGGGTAATTGTTTGAATGAGGCTTCAGTACTTTACAGAATCGTTGCCTGCAC
ATCTTGGAAACACTTGCTGGGATTACTTCTTCAGGTTAACCCAACAGAAGGCTCGAGAAGGTATATTGCT
GTTGACAGTGAGCGATGGGTGAGTCTGTAAAGTATTTAGTGAAGCCACAGATGTAAATACTTTACAGACT
CACCCAGTGCCTACTGCCTCGGAATTCAAGGGGCTACTTTAGGAGCAATTATCTTGTTTACTAAAACTGA
ATACCTTGCTATCTCTTTGATACATTTTTACAAAGCTGAATTAAAATGGTATAAATTAAATCACTTTTTT
CAATTGGCGGCCGCACTCGAGATATCTAGACCCAGCTTTCTTGTACAAAGTTGGCATTATAAGAAAGCAT
TGCTTATCAATTTGTTGCAACGAACAGGTCACTATCAGTCAAAATAAAATCATTATTTGCCATCCAGCTG
CAGCTCTGGCCCGTGTCTCAAAATCTCTGATGTTACATTGCACAAGATAAAAATATATCATCATGAACAA
TAAAACTGTCTGCTTACATAAACAGTAATACAAGGGGTGTTATGAGCCATATTCAACGGGAAACGTCGAG
GCCGCGATTAAATTCCAACATGGATGCTGATTTATATGGGTATAAATGGGCTCGCGATAATGTCGGGCAA
TCAGGTGCGACAATCTATCGCTTGTATGGGAAGCCCGATGCGCCAGAGTTGTTTCTGAAACATGGCAAAG
GTAGCGTTGCCAATGATGTTACAGATGAGATGGTCAGACTAAACTGGCTGACGGAATTTATGCCTCTTCC
GACCATCAAGCATTTTATCCGTACTCCTGATGATGCATGGTTACTCACCACTGCGATCCCCGGAAAAACA
GCATTCCAGGTATTAGAAGAATATCCTGATTCAGGTGAAAATATTGTTGATGCGCTGGCAGTGTCCCTGC
GCCGGTTGCATTCGATTCCTGTTTGTAATTGTCCTTTTAACAGCGATCGCGTATTTCGTCTCGCTCAGGC
GCAATCACGAATGAATAACGGTTTGGTTGATGCGAGTGATTTTGATGACGAGCGTAATGGCTGGCCTGTT
GAACAAGTCTGGAAAGAAATGCATAAACTTTTGCCATTCTCACCGGATTCAGTCGTCACTCATGGTGATT
TCTCACTTGATAACCTTATTTTTGACGAGGGGAAATTAGGCCGGGAAGCCGATCTCGGCTTGAACGAATT
GTTAGGTGGCGGTACTTGGGTCGATATCAAAGTGCATCACTTCTTCCCGTATGCCCAACTTTGTATAGAG
AGCCACTGCGGGATCGTCACCGTAATCTGCTTGCACGTAGATCACATAAGCACCAAGCGCGTTGGCCTCA
TGCTTGAGGAGATTGATGAGCGCGGTGGCAATGCCCTGCCTCCGGTGCTCGCCGGAGACTGCGAGATCAT
AGATATAGATCTCACTACGCGGCTGCTCAAACCTGGGCAGAACGTAAGCCGCGAGAGCGCCAACAACCGC
TTCTTGGTCGAAGGCAGCAAGCGCGATGAATGTCTTACTACGGAGCAAGTTCCCGAGGTAATCGGAGTCC
GGCTGATGTTGGGAGTAGGTGGCTACGTCTCCGAACTCACGACCGAAAAGATCAAGAGCAGCCCGCATGG
ATTTGACTTGGTCAGGGCCGAGCCTACATGTGCGAATGATGCCCATACTTGAGCCACCTAACTTTGTTTT
AGGGCGACTGCCCTGCTGCGTAACATCGTTGCTGCTGCGTAACATCGTTGCTGCTCCATAACATCAAACA
TCGACCCACGGCGTAACGCGCTTGCTGCTTGGATGCCCGAGGCATAGACTGTACAAAAAAACAGTCATAA
CAAGCCATGAAAACCGCCACTGCGCCGTTACCACCGCTGCGTTCGGTCAAGGTTCTGGACCAGTTGCGTG
AGCGCATACGCTACTTGCATTACAGTTTACGAACCGAACAGGCTTATGTCAACTGGGTTCGTGCCTTCAT
CCGTTTCCACGGTGTGCGTCACCCGGCAACCTTGGGCAGCAGCGAAGTCGAGGCATTTCTGTCCTGGCTG
GCGAACGAGCGCAAGGTTTCGGTCTCCACGCATCGTCAGGCATTGGCGGCCTTGCTGTTCTTCTACGGCA
AGGTGCTGTGCACGGATCTGCCCTGGCTTCAGGAGATCGGAAGACCTCGGCCGTCGCGGCGCTTGCCGGT
GGTGCTGACCCCGGATGAAGTGGTTCGCATCCTCGGTTTTCTGGAAGGCGAGCATCGTTTGTTCGCCCAG
GACTCTAGCTATAGTTCTAGTGGTTGGCTACTAATAGGTTGTATTGATGTTGGACGAGTCGGAATCGCAG
ACCGATACCAGGATCTTGCCATCCTATGGAACTGCCTCGGTGAGTTTTCTCCTTCATTACAGAAACGGCT
TTTTCAAAAATATGGTATTGATAATCCTGATATGAATAAATTGCAGTTTCATTTGATGCTCGATGAGTTT
TTCTAATCAGAATTGGTTAATTGGTTGTAACACTGGCAGAGCATTACGCTGACTTGACGGGACGGCGCAA
GCTCATGACCAAAATCCCTTAACGTGAGTTTTCGTTCCACTGAGCGTCAGACCCCGTAGAAAAGATCAAA
GGATCTTCTTGAGATCCTTTTTTTCTGCGCGTAATCTGCTGCTTGCAAACAAAAAAACCACCGCTACCAG
CGGTGGTTTGTTTGCCGGATCAAGAGCTACCAACTCTTTTTCCGAAGGTAACTGGCTTCAGCAGAGCGCA
GATACCAAATACTGTCCTTCTAGTGTAGCCGTAGTTAGGCCACCACTTCAAGAACTCTGTAGCACCGCCT
ACATACCTCGCTCTGCTAATCCTGTTACCAGTGGCTGCTGCCAGTGGCGATAAGTCGTGTCTTACCGGGT
TGGACTCAAGACGATAGTTACCGGATAAGGCGCAGCGGTCGGGCTGAACGGGGGGTTCGTGCACACAGCC
CAGCTTGGAGCGAACGACCTACACCGAACTGAGATACCTACAGCGTGAGCTATGAGAAAGCGCCACGCTT
CCCGAAGGGAGAAAGGCGGACAGGTATCCGGTAAGCGGCAGGGTCGGAACAGGAGAGCGCACGAGGGAGC
TTCCAGGGGGAAACGCCTGGTATCTTTATAGTCCTGTCGGGTTTCGCCACCTCTGACTTGAGCGTCGATT
TTTGTGATGCTCGTCAGGGGGGCGGAGCCTATGGAAAAACGCCAGCAACGCGGCCTTTTTACGGTTCCTG
GCCTTTTGCTGGCCTTTTGCTCACATGTTCTTTCCTGCGTTATCCCCTGATTCTGTGGATAACCGTATTA
CCGCTAGCATGGATCTCGGGGACGTCTAACTACTAAGCGAGAGTAGGGAACTGCCAGGCATCAAATAAAA
CGAAAGGCTCAGTCGGAAGACTGGGCCTTTCGTTTTATCTGTTGTTTGTCGGTGAACGCTCTCCTGAGTA
GGACAAATCCGCCGGGAGCGGATTTGAACGTTGTGAAGCAACGGCCCGGAGGGTGGCGGGCAGGACGCCC
GCCATAAACTGCCAGGCATCAAACTAAGCAGAAGGCCATC
