>Addgene plasmid #25758 | pEN_hU6miR-G13-L | addgene partial sequence | sequence record 31785 | 25758 with LKO.1-5
CTTTATATATCTTGTGGAAAGGACGAAACACCGTGCTCGCTTCGGCAGCACATATACTAGTCGACTAGGG
ATAACAGGGTAATTGTTTGAATGAGGCTTCAGTACTTTACAGAATCGTTGCCTGCACATCTTGGAAACAC
TTGCTGGGATTACTTCTTCAGGTTAACCCAACAGAAGGCTCGAGAAGGTATATTGCTGTTGACAGTGAGC
GATGGGTGAGTCTGTAAAGTATTTAGTGAAGCCACAGATGTAAATACTTTACAGACTCACCCAGTGCCTA
CTGCCTCGGAATTCAAGGGGCTACTTTAGGAGCAATTATCTTGTTTACTAAAACTGAATACCTTGCTATC
TCTTTGATACATTTTTACAAAGCTGAATTAAAATGGTATAAATTAAATCACTTTTTTCAATTCGCGGCCG
CACTCGAGATATCTAGACCCAGCTTTCTTGTACAAAGTTGGCATTATAAGAAAGCATTGCTTATCAATTT
GTTGCAACGAACAGGTCACTATCAGTCAAAATAAAATCATTATTTGCCATCCAGCTGCAGCTCTGGCCCG
TGTCTCAAAATCTCTGATGTTACATTGCACAAGATAAAAATATATCATCATGAACAATAAAACTGTCTGC
TTACATAAACAGTAATACAAGGGGTGTTATGAGCCATATTCAACGGGAAACGTCGAGGCCGCGATTAAAT
TCCAACATGGATGCTGATTTATATGGGTATAAATGGGCTCGCGATAATGTCGGGCAATCAGGTGCGACAA
TCTATCGCTTGTATGGGAAGCCCGAT
